>Addgene plasmid #65038 | pUC18T-mini-Tn7T-Zeo-ecfp | depositor full sequence | sequence record 121764 | pUC18T-mini-Tn7T-Zeo-ecfp sequence 5577 bps
TCGCGCGTTTCGGTGATGACGGTGAAAACCTCTGACACATGCAGCTCCCGGAGACGGTCACAGCTTGTCT
GTAAGCGGATGCCGGGAGCAGACAAGCCCGTCAGGGCGCGTCAGCGGGTGTTGGCGGGTGTCGGGGCTGG
CTTAACTATGCGGCATCAGAGCAGATTGTACTGAGAGTGCACCATATGCGGTGTGAAATACCGCACAGAT
GCGTAAGGAGAAAATACCGCATCAGGCGCCATTCGCCATTCAGGCTGCGCAACTGTTGGGAAGGGCGATC
GGTGCGGGCCTCTTCGCTATTACGCCAGCTAGAGGACCAGCCGCGTAACCTGGCAAAATCGGTTACGGTT
GAGTAATAAATGGATGCCCTGCGTAAGCGGGTGTGGGCGGACAATAAAGTCTTAAACTGAACAAAATAGA
TCTAAACTATGACAATAAAGTCTTAAACTAGACAGAATAGTTGTAAACTGAAATCAGTCCAGTTATGCTG
TGAAAAAGCATACTGGACTTTTGTTATGGCTAAAGCAAACTCTTCATTTTCTGAAGTGCAAATTGCCCGT
CGTATTAAAGAGGGGCGTGGGGTTCGAGGTCGACGGTATCGATAAGCTAGCTTAATTAGCTGAGCTTGGA
CTCCTGTTGATAGATCCAGTAATGACCTCAGAACTCCATCTGGATTTGTTCAGAACGCTCGGTTGCCGCC
GGGCGTTTTTTATTGGTGAGAATCCAAGCTAGACTGCGATGAGTGGCAGGGCGGGGCGTAATTTTTTTAA
GGCAGTTATTGGTGCCCTTAAACGCCTGGGGTAATGACTCTCTAGCTTGAGGCATCAAATAAAACGAAAG
GCTCAGTCGAAAGACTGGGCCTTTCGTTTTATCTGTTGTTTGTCGGTGAACGCTCTCCTGAGTAGGACAA
ATCCGCCGCTAGGAGCTTGCGGCCCGGACGATCGAATTAGCTTCAAAAGCGCTCTGAAGTTCCTATACTT
TCTAGAGAATAGGAACTTCGGAATAGGAACTTCAAGATCCCCTGATTCCCTTTGTCAACAGCAATGGATT
TATCTCTGATGTTACATTGCACAAGATAAAAATATATCATCATGATCAGTCCTGCTCCTCGGCCACGAAG
TGCACGCAGTTGCCGGCCGGGTCGCGCAGGGCGAACTCCCGCCCCCACGGCTGCTCGCCGATCTCGGTCA
TGGCCGGCCCGGAGGCGTCCCGGAAGTTCGTGGACACGACCTCCGACCACTCGGCGTACAGCTCGTCCAG
GCCGCGCACCCACACCCAGGCCAGGGTGTTGTCCGGCACCACCTGGTCCTGGACCGCGCTGATGAACAGG
GTCACGTCGTCCCGGACCACACCGGCGAAGTCGTCCTCCACGAAGTCCCGGGAGAACCCGAGCCGGTCGG
TCCAGAACTCGACCGCTCCGGCGACGTCGCGCGCGGTGAGCACCGGAACGGCACTGGTCAACTTGGCCAT
GGTTTAGTTCCTCACCTTGTCGTATTATACTATGCCGATATACTATGCCGATGATTAATTGTCAACACGT
GCTGATCATGACCAAAATCCCTTAACGTGAGTTACGCGTCGAAGCCGAATATCTAGAATTATTCCATTGA
GTAAGTTTTTAAGCACATCAGCTTCAAAAGCGCTCTGAAGTTCCTATACTTTCTAGAGAATAGGAACTTC
GGAATAGGTACTTCAAGATCCCCAATTCGATCATGCATGAGCTCGGGCCGCAAGCTCCTAGCGGCGGATT
TGTCCTACTCAGGAGAGCGTTCACCGACAAACAACAGATAAAACGAAAGGCCCAGTCTTTCGACTGAGCC
TTTCGTTTTATTTGATGCCTCAAGCTAGAGAGTCATTACCCCAGGCGTTTAAGGGCACCAATAACTGCCT
TAAAAAAATTACGCCCCGCCCTGCCACTCATCGCAGTCTAGCTTGGATTCTCACCAATAAAAAACGCCCG
GCGGCAACCGAGCGTTCTGAACAAATCCAGATGGAGTTCTGAGGTCATTACTGGATCTATCAACAGGAGT
CCAAGCTCAGCTAATTAAGCTTATTACTTGTACAGCTCGTCCATGCCGAGAGTGATCCCGGCGGCGGTCA
CGAACTCCAGCAGGACCATGTGATCGCGCTTCTCGTTGGGGTCTTTGCTCAGGGCGGACTGGGTGCTCAG
GTAGTGGTTGTCGGGCAGCAGCACGGGGCCGTCGCCGATGGGGGTGTTCTGCTGGTAGTGGTCGGCGAGC
TGCACGCTGCCGTCCTCGATGTTGTGGCGGATCTTGAAGTTGGCCTTGATGCCGTTCTTCTGCTTGTCGG
CGGTGATATAGACGTTGTGGCTGATGTAGTTGTACTCCAGCTTGTGCCCCAGGATGTTGCCGTCCTCCTT
GAAGTCGATGCCCTTCAGCTCGATGCGGTTCACCAGGGTGTCGCCCTCGAACTTCACCTCGGCGCGGGTC
TTGTAGTTGCCGTCGTCCTTGAAGAAGATGGTGCGCTCCTGGACGTAGCCTTCGGGCATGGCGGACTTGA
AGAAGTCGTGCTGCTTCATGTGGTCGGGGTAGCGGCTGAAGCACTGCACGCCCCAGGTCAGGGTGGTCAC
GAGGGTGGGCCAGGGCACGGGCAGCTTGCCGGTGGTGCAGATGAACTTCAGGGTCAGCTTGCCGTAGGTG
GCATCGCCCTCGCCCTCGCCGGACACGCTGAACTTGTGGCCGTTTACGTCGCCGTCCAGCTCGACCAGGA
TGGGCACCACCCCGGTGAACAGCTCCTCGCCCTTGCTCAGCATGCTTAATTTCTCCTCTTTAATTCTAGA
TGTGTGAAATTGTTATCCGCTCACAATTGAATCTAAGTATCATTGTTATCCGCTCACAAGTCAACACTCT
TTTTGATAAATTTTCTCGAGGTGAAGACGAAAGGGCCTCGTGATACGCCTATTTTTATAGGTTAATGTCA
TGATAATAATGGTTTCTTAGACGTCAGGTGGCACTTTTCGGGGAAATGTGCGCGGAACCCCTATTTGTTT
ATTTTTCTAAATACATTCAAATATGTATCCGCTCATGAGACAATAACCCTGATAAATGGTACCTCGCGAA
GGCCTTGCAGGCCAACCAGATAAGTGAAATCTAGTTCCAAACTATTTTGTCATTTTTAATTTTCGTATTA
GCTTACGACGCTACACCCAGTTCCCATCTATTTTGTCACTCTTCCCTAAATAATCCTTAAAAACTCCATT
TCCACCCCTCCCAGTTCCCAACTATTTTGTCCGCCCACAGCGGGGCATTTTTCTTCCTGTTATGTTTGGG
CGCTGCATTAATGAATCGGCCAACGCGCGGGGAGAGGCGGTTTGCGTATTGGGCGCTCTTCCGCTTCCTC
GCTCACTGACCCGCTGCGCTCGGTCGTTCGGCTGCGGCGAGCGGTATCAGAGCTTATCGGCCAGCCTCGC
AGAGCAGGATTCCCGTTGAGCACCGCCAGGTGCGAATAAGGGACAGTGAAGAAGGAACACCCGCTCGCGG
GTGGGCCTACTTCACCTATCCTGCCCGGCTGACGCCGTTGGATACACCAAGGAAAGTCTACACGAACCCT
TTGGCAAAATCCTGTATATCGTGCGAAAAAGGATGGATATACCGAAAAAATCGCTATAATGACCCCGAAG
CAGGGTTATGCAGCGGAAAGTATACCTTAAGGAATCCCCTGATAACGCAGGAAAGAACATGTGAGCAAAA
GGCCAGCAAAAGGCCAGGAACCGTAAAAAGGCCGCGTTGCTGGCGTTTTTCCATAGGCTCCGCCCCCCTG
ACGAGCATCACAAAAATCGACGCTCGAGTCAGAGGTGGCGAAACCCGACAGGACTATAAAGATACCAGGC
GTTTCCCCCTGGAAGCTCCCTCGTGCGCTCTCCTGTTCCGACCCTGCCGCTTACCGGATACCTGTCCGCC
TTTCTCCCTTCGGGAAGCGTGGCGCTTTCTCATAGCTCACGCTGTAGGTATCTCAGTTCGGTGTAGGTCG
TTCGCTCCAAGCTGGGCTGTGTGCACGAACCCCCCGTTCAGCCCGACCGCTGCGCCTTATCCGGTAACTA
TCGTCTTGAGTCCAACCCGGTAAGACACGACTTATCGCCACTGGCAGCAGCCACTGGTAACAGGATTAGC
AGAGCGAGGTATGTAGGCGGTGCTACAGAGTTCTTGAAGTGGTGGCCTAACTACGGCTACACTAGAAGGA
CAGTATTTGGTATCTGCGCTCTGCTGAAGCCAGTTACCTTCGGAAAAAGAGTTGGTAGCTCTTGATCCGG
CAAACAAACCACCGCTGGTAGCGGTGGTTTTTTTGTTTGCAAGCAGCAGATTACGCGCAGAAAAAAAGGA
TCTCAAGAAGATCCTTTGATCTTTTCTACGGGGTCTGACGCTCAGTGGAACGAAAACTCACGTTAAGGGA
TTTTGGTCATGAGATTATCAAAAAGGATCTTCACCTAGATCCTTTTAAATTAAAAATGAAGTTTTAAATC
AATCTAAAGTATATATGAGTAAACTTGGTCTGACAGTTACCAATGCTTAATCAGTGAGGCACCTATCTCA
GCGATCTGTCTATTTCGTTCATCCATAGTTGCCTGACTCCCCGTCGTGTAGATAACTACGATACGGGAGG
GCTTACCATCTGGCCCCAGTGCTGCAATGATACCGCGAGACCCACGCTCACCGGCTCCAGATTTATCAGC
AATAAACCAGCCAGCCGGAAGGGCCGAGCGCAGAAGTGGTCCTGCAACTTTATCCGCCTCCATCCAGTCT
ATTAATTGTTGCCGGGAAGCTAGAGTAAGTAGTTCGCCAGTTAATAGTTTGCGCAACGTTGTTGCCATTG
CTACAGGCATCGTGGTGTCACGCTCGTCGTTTGGTATGGCTTCATTCAGCTCCGGTTCCCAACGATCAAG
GCGAGTTACATGATCCCCCATGTTGTGCAAAAAAGCGGTTAGCTCCTTCGGTCCTCCGATCGTTGTCAGA
AGTAAGTTGGCCGCAGTGTTATCACTCATGGTTATGGCAGCACTGCATAATTCTCTTACTGTCATGCCAT
CCGTAAGATGCTTTTCTGTGACTGGTGAGTACTCAACCAAGTCATTCTGAGAATAGTGTATGCGGCGACC
GAGTTGCTCTTGCCCGGCGTCAATACGGGATAATACCGCGCCACATAGCAGAACTTTAAAAGTGCTCATC
ATTGGAAAACGTTCTTCGGGGCGAAAACTCTCAAGGATCTTACCGCTGTTGAGATCCAGTTCGATGTAAC
CCACTCGTGCACCCAACTGATCTTCAGCATCTTTTACTTTCACCAGCGTTTCTGGGTGAGCAAAAACAGG
AAGGCAAAATGCCGCAAAAAAGGGAATAAGGGCGACACGGAAATGTTGAATACTCATACTCTTCCTTTTT
CAATATTATTGAAGCATTTATCAGGGTTATTGTCTCATGAGCGGATACATATTTGAATGTATTTAGAAAA
ATAAACAAATAGGGGTTCCGCGCACATTTCCCCGAAAAGTGCCACCTGACGTCTAAGAAACCATTATTAT
CATGACATTAACCTATAAAAATAGGCGTATCACGAGGCCCTTTCGTC
Features (pLannotate 1.2.2; 25 found; start..end, strand, type, name):
    137..236     +  misc_feature   bom (fragment): basis of mobility region from pBR322
    242..310     -  CDS            lacZα (fragment): LacZα fragment of β-galactosidase; lacZ fragment
    382..580     -  mobile_element Tn7R (fragment): mini-Tn7 element (right end of the Tn7 transposon) Tn7
    584..608     -  misc_feature   MCS (fragment): pBluescript multiple cloning site
    629..723     +  terminator     lambda t0 terminator: transcription terminator from phage lambda
    733..762     +  CDS            CmR (fragment): chloramphenicol acetyltransferase confers resistance to chloramphenicol
    826..912     +  terminator     rrnB T1 terminator: Escherichia coli rrnB; transcription terminator T1 from the E. coli rrnB gene
    966..1013    -  protein_bind   FRT: FLP-mediated recombination occurs in the 8-bp core sequence TCTAGAAA (Turan and Bode, 2011). FLP recombinase from the Saccharomyces cerevisiae 2μ plasmid
   1096..1470    -  CDS            BleoR: antibiotic-binding protein; Sh ble from Streptoalloteichus hindustanus; confers resistance to bleomycin, phleomycin, and Zeocin™
   1489..1536    -  promoter       EM7 promoter: synthetic bacterial promoter&nbsp
   1647..1680    -  protein_bind   FRT (minimal): supports FLP-mediated excision but not integration (Turan and Bode, 2011) FLP recombinase from the Saccharomyces cerevisiae 2μ plasmid
   1748..1834    -  terminator     rrnB T1 terminator: Escherichia coli rrnB; transcription terminator T1 from the E. coli rrnB gene
   1898..1927    -  CDS            CmR (fragment): chloramphenicol acetyltransferase confers resistance to chloramphenicol
   1937..2031    -  terminator     lambda t0 terminator: transcription terminator from phage lambda
   2057..2773    -  CDS            ECFP: ECFP is a basic (constitutively fluorescent) cyan fluorescent protein published in 1996, derived from Aequorea victoria. It has low acid sensitivity.
   2810..2826    -  protein_bind   lac operator: The lac repressor binds to the lac operator to inhibit transcription in E. coli. This inhibition can be relieved by adding lactose or isopropyl-β-D-thiogalactopyranoside (IPTG). lac repressor encoded by lacI
   2843..2859    -  protein_bind   lac operator: The lac repressor binds to the lac operator to inhibit transcription in E. coli. This inhibition can be relieved by adding lactose or isopropyl-β-D-thiogalactopyranoside (IPTG). lac repressor encoded by lacI
   2991..3068    +  promoter       AmpR promoter (fragment): bla
   3094..3259    -  mobile_element Tn7L: mini-Tn7 element (left end of the Tn7 transposon) Tn7
   3292..3346    -  CDS            lacI (fragment): lac repressor; lacI; The lac repressor binds to the lac operator to inhibit transcription in E. coli. This inhibition can be relieved by adding lactose or isopropyl-β-D-thiogalactopyranoside (IPTG).
   3418..3526    -  oriT           oriT: incP origin of transfer
   3758..4346    -  rep_origin     ori: high-copy-number ColE1/pMB1/pBR322/pUC origin of replication
   4517..5377    -  CDS            AmpR: β-lactamase; bla; confers resistance to ampicillin, carbenicillin, and related antibiotics
   5378..5482    -  promoter       AmpR promoter: bla
   5577..35      +  CDS            rop (fragment) (across the origin): Rop protein, which maintains plasmids at low copy number; rop
