[The description below was written by a language model from this plasmid's Addgene catalogue record and pLannotate feature annotations shown in this document.]
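Description:
pUC18T-mini-Tn7T-Zeo-ecfp is a mobilizable mini-Tn7 delivery plasmid of about 5.6 kb, built on the pUC18T-mini-Tn7T-Zeo backbone and intended for tagging bacteria with cyan fluorescent protein. It replicates in E. coli from a high-copy ColE1/pUC origin and is selected with ampicillin (β-lactamase with its own promoter, located outside the transposon) together with Zeocin. An incP oriT on the backbone allows conjugal transfer into recipient bacteria when transfer functions are supplied in trans. The annotation also picks up small remnants of lacZα, lacI, rop and the pBR322 bom region, which are cloning leftovers rather than functional genes.

The payload lies between the Tn7L and Tn7R ends, which define the segment that Tn7 transposase moves into the chromosomal attTn7 site. No transposase genes are annotated on this plasmid, so transposition functions must come from elsewhere. Within the element, the ECFP coding sequence sits downstream of a region containing two lac operators. The promoter itself is not annotated and the record does not name it. Lambda t0 and rrnB T1 terminators follow ECFP, and a second t0/T1 pair lies near the Tn7R end, which should limit read-through between the element and flanking chromosomal DNA. The Zeocin marker is the Sh ble gene driven by the synthetic EM7 promoter and is flanked by FRT sites, so FLP recombinase can excise it after integration to leave an unmarked, CFP-labelled strain.

The associated work addresses single-copy, site-specific insertion in bacteria with a single attTn7 site, such as Pseudomonas aeruginosa. The depositor notes that the repository sequence differs from the original GenBank entry, with unknown effect.
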