Addgene plasmid #65038: pUC18T-mini-Tn7T-Zeo-ecfp
Purpose: ZeoR mini-Tn7 vector, mobilizable, for CFP tagging bacteria
Depositing lab: Herbert Schweizer. Depositing organization: Colorado State University, Fort Collins. Publication: mini-Tn7 insertion in bacteria with single attTn7 sites: example Pseudomonas aeruginosa. Choi KH, Schweizer HP. Nat Protoc. 2006;1(1):153-61. 10.1038/nprot.2006.24 PubMed 17406227.
Backbone
  Vector backbone: pUC18T-mini-Tn7T-Zeo
  Backbone manufacturer: Herbert Schweizer
  Total vector size (bp): 5584
  Vector type: Bacterial Expression
Growth in bacteria
  Bacterial resistance: Ampicillin and Bleocin (Zeocin), 100 & 50 μg/mL
  Growth temperature: 37°C
  Growth strain: DH5alpha
  Copy number: High Copy
Gene/Insert
  Gene/Insert name: ecfp (alt name: CFP)
Terms and licenses: Academic/Nonprofit Terms; Industry Terms: Not Available to Industry
Depositor comments: GenBank Accession # DQ493886 Please note that Addgene's sequencing results (and the updated full plasmid sequence listed above) differ from the GenBank sequence. The effect of these differences is unknown.
How to cite: pUC18T-mini-Tn7T-Zeo-ecfp was a gift from Herbert Schweizer (Addgene plasmid # 65038 ; http://n2t.net/addgene:65038 ; RRID:Addgene_65038)
