>Addgene plasmid #65038 | pUC18T-mini-Tn7T-Zeo-ecfp | addgene partial sequence | sequence record 113899 | Tn7-end 5'-GGGGTGGAAATGGAGTTTTT-3'
TGTAGCGTCGTAAGCTAATACGAAAATTAAAAATGACAAAATAGTTTGGAACTAGATTTCACTTATCTGG
TTGGCCTGCAAGGCCTTCGCGAGGTACCATTTATCAGGGTTATTGTCTCATGAGCGGATACATATTTGAA
TGTATTTAGAAAAATAAACAAATAGGGGTTCCGCGCACATTTCCCCGAAAAGTGCCACCTGACGTCTAAG
AAACCATTATTATCATGACATTAACCTATAAAAATAGGCGTATCACGAGGCCCTTTCGTCTTCACCTCGA
GAAAATTTATCAAAAAGAGTGTTGACTTGTGAGCGGATAACAATGATACTTAGATTCAATTGTGAGCGGA
TAACAATTTCACACATCTAGAATTAAAGAGGAGAAATTAAGCATGCTGAGCAAGGGCGAGGAGCTGTTCA
CCGGGGTGGTGCCCATCCTGGTCGAGCTGGACGGCGACGTAAACGGCCACAAGTTCAGCGTGTCCGGCGA
GGGCGAGGGCGATGCCACCTACGGCAAGCTGACCCTGAAGTTCATCTGCACCACCGGCAAGCTGCCCGTG
CCCTGGCCCACCCTCGTGACCACCCTGACCTGGGGCGTGCAGTGCTTCAGCCGCTACCCCGACCACATGA
AGCAGCACGACTTCTTCAAGTCCGCCATGCCCGAAGGCTACGTCCAGGAGCGCACCATCTTCTTCAAGGA
CGACGGCAACTAC
