>Addgene plasmid #65038 | pUC18T-mini-Tn7T-Zeo-ecfp | addgene partial sequence | sequence record 115176 | EGFP-C 5'-CATGGTCCTGCTGGAGTTCGTG-3'
GTAATAAGCTTAATTAGCTGAGCTTGGACTCCTGTTGATAGATCCAGTAATGACCTCAGAACTCCATCTG
GATTTGTTCAGAACGCTCGGTTGCCGCCGGGCGTTTTTTATTGGTGAGAATCCAAGCTAGACTGCGATGA
GTGGCAGGGCGGGGCGTAATTTTTTTAAGGCAGTTATTGGTGCCCTTAAACGCCTGGGGTAATGACTCTC
TAGCTTGAGGCATCAAATAAAACGAAAGGCTCAGTCGAAAGACTGGGCCTTTCGTTTTATCTGTTGTTTG
TCGGTGAACGCTCTCCTGAGTAGGACAAATCCGCCGCTAGGAGCTTGCGGCCCGAGCTCATGCATGATCG
AATTGGGGATCTTGAAGTACCTATTCCGAAGTTCCTATTCTCTAGAAAGTATAGGAACTTCAGAGCGCTT
TTGAAGCTGATGTGCTTAAAAACTTACTCAATGGAATAATTCTAGATATTCGGCTTCGACGCGTAACTCA
CGTTAAGGGATTTTGGTCATGATCAGCACGTGTTGACAATTAATCATCGGCATAGTATATCGGCATAGTA
TAATACGACAAGGTGAGGAACTAAACCATGGCCAAGTTGACCAGTGCCGTTCCGGTGCTCACCGCGCGCG
ACGTCGCCGGAGCGGTCGAGTTCTGGACCGACCGGCTCGGGTTCTCCCGGGACTTC
