>Addgene plasmid #65038 | pUC18T-mini-Tn7T-Zeo-ecfp | addgene partial sequence | sequence record 115177 | Zeocas-F 5'-CGACAAGGTGAGGAACTAAACC-3'
CGCGCGCGACGTCGCCGGAGCGGTCGAGTTCTGGACCGACCGGCTCGGGTTCTCCCGGGACTTCGTGGAG
GACGACTTCGCCGGTGTGGTCCGGGACGACGTGACCCTGTTCATCAGCGCGGTCCAGGACCAGGTGGTGC
CGGACAACACCCTGGCCTGGGTGTGGGTGCGCGGCCTGGACGAGCTGTACGCCGAGTGGTCGGAGGTCGT
GTCCACGAACTTCCGGGACGCCTCCGGGCCGGCCATGACCGAGATCGGCGAGCAGCCGTGGGGGCGGGAG
TTCGCCCTGCGCGACCCGGCCGGCAACTGCGTGCACTTCGTGGCCGAGGAGCAGGACTGATCATGATGAT
ATATTTTTATCTTGTGCAATGTAACATCAGAGATAAATCCATTGCTGTTGACAAAGGGAATCAGGGGATC
TTGAAGTTCCTATTCCGAAGTTCCTATTCTCTAGAAAGTATAGGAACTTCAGAGCGCTTTTGAAGCTAAT
TCGATCGTCCGGGCCGC
